Addgene plasmid #103676: LSB-hsa-miR-616-3p
Purpose: Used to sense miRNA activity using fluorescence based tools. hsa-miR-616-3p target in 3' UTR of of mKate. miRNA activity can be measured by the repression of mKate2 relative to EBFP2 fluorescent proteins . Plasmid is inherently unstable; please see Depositor Comments
Depositing lab: Ron Weiss. Depositing organization: Massachusetts Institute of Technology. Publication: A mixed antagonistic/synergistic miRNA repression model enables accurate predictions of multi-input miRNA sensor activity. Gam JJ, Babb J, Weiss R. Nat Commun. 2018 Jun 22;9(1):2430. doi: 10.1038/s41467-018-04575-0. PubMed 29934631.
Backbone
  Vector backbone: Low Sensor Backbone (LSB)
  Vector type: Mammalian Expression, Synthetic Biology
Growth in bacteria
  Bacterial resistance: Ampicillin and Kanamycin, 100 & 50 μg/mL
  Growth temperature: 30°C
  Growth strain: NEB Stable
  Copy number: High Copy
Gene/Insert
  Gene/Insert name: hsa-miR-616-3p target
  Species: H. sapiens (human)
  Entrez Gene: MIR616 (a.k.a. MIRN616, hsa-mir-616)
  Promoter: EF-1a
  Cloning method: Gibson Cloning
Terms and licenses: Academic/Nonprofit Terms; Industry Terms: Not Available to Industry
Depositor comments: Please note that this plasmid is inherently unstable due to a repeating poly A element. We recommend performing a diagnostic digest on multiple colonies upon receipt. The depositors would like to note the presence of several discrepancies between the depositor sequence and physical plasmid sequence. In particular, the sequences upstream and downstream of the puromycin coding region have 10 bp insertions which do not affect the ability to perform puromycin selection. The sequences for those regions within the physical plasmids are as follows: Upstream of Puro: GAATTCGACCGCCTGTCTCAAGGTGCCACC; Downstream of Puro: GCTTTGAGACTACGCGTGAATTCACTCCTC. Please contact if you are interested in this plasmid prior to placing an order.
How to cite: LSB-hsa-miR-616-3p was a gift from Ron Weiss (Addgene plasmid # 103676 ; http://n2t.net/addgene:103676 ; RRID:Addgene_103676)
