[The description below was written by a language model from this plasmid's Addgene catalogue record and pLannotate feature annotations shown in this document.]
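Description:
LSB-hsa-miR-616-3p is a mammalian expression plasmid built on the Low Sensor Backbone (LSB) and designed as a two-colour fluorescent sensor of microRNA activity. It replicates in E. coli from a high-copy ColE1/pUC-type origin and carries both β-lactamase (AmpR) and an aminoglycoside phosphotransferase (KanR), matching the recorded dual ampicillin and kanamycin selection. Small lac promoter/operator and lacI fragments are also present and appear to be backbone remnants. A puromycin N-acetyltransferase coding sequence followed by a rabbit β-globin poly(A) signal provides for puromycin selection in mammalian cells, although the feature table annotates no promoter directly upstream of it.

The payload consists of two parallel transcription units, each driven by the human EF-1α core promoter with its intron A, flanked by Gateway attB4/attB1/attB2 recombination scars, and terminated by a β-globin poly(A) signal. The first unit expresses the red fluorescent protein mKate2. According to the record, its 3' UTR holds the target site for human miR-616-3p, but the site itself is not annotated in the feature table. The second unit expresses the blue protein EBFP2 without a target site, serving as an internal reference for transfection and expression level. When miR-616-3p is active in the transfected cell, it represses the mKate2 transcript, so a reduced mKate2-to-EBFP2 ratio reports miRNA activity at the single-cell level.

The depositor notes that the plasmid is inherently unstable because of the repeated poly(A) element. They also report small discrepancies between the deposited sequence and the physical plasmid, including short insertions flanking the puromycin coding region that do not impair puromycin selection.
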