Features (pLannotate 1.2.2; 28 found; start..end, strand, type, name):
     87..675     -  rep_origin     ori: high-copy-number ColE1/pMB1/pBR322/pUC origin of replication
    846..1706    -  CDS            AmpR: β-lactamase; bla; confers resistance to ampicillin, carbenicillin, and related antibiotics
   1707..1778    -  promoter       AmpR promoter: bla
   1857..2456    +  CDS            PuroR: puromycin N-acetyltransferase; pac from Streptomyces alboniger; confers resistance to puromycin
   2461..2541    +  CDS            HBB (fragment): HBB_PONPY - Experimental evidence at transcript level: Swiss-Prot protein existence level 2. Involved in oxygen transport from the lung to the various peripheral tissues. From Pongo pygmaeus (Bornean orangutan).
   2612..2667    +  polyA_signal   β-globin poly(A) signal: rabbit β-globin polyadenylation signal (Gil and Proudfoot, 1987)
   3646..3666    +  protein_bind   attB4: mutant version of attB; core recombination site for the Gateway® BP reaction BP Clonase™
   3734..3945    +  promoter       EF-1α core promoter: core promoter for human elongation factor EF-1α
   3946..4884    +  intron         EF-1α intron A: intron upstream of the start codon of human EF-1α
   4911..4931    +  protein_bind   attB1: mutant version of attB; core recombination site for the Gateway® BP reaction BP Clonase™
   4951..5646    +  CDS            mKate2: mKate2 is a basic (constitutively fluorescent) red fluorescent protein published in 2009, derived from Entacmaea quadricolor. It is reported to be a rapidly-maturing monomer with moderate acid sensitivity.
   5666..5690    -  protein_bind   attB2: mutant version of attB; recombination site for the Gateway® BP reaction BP Clonase™
   5834..5908    +  CDS            HBB (fragment): HBB_PONPY - Experimental evidence at transcript level: Swiss-Prot protein existence level 2. Involved in oxygen transport from the lung to the various peripheral tissues. From Pongo pygmaeus (Bornean orangutan).
   5979..6034    +  polyA_signal   β-globin poly(A) signal: rabbit β-globin polyadenylation signal (Gil and Proudfoot, 1987)
   6418..6443    +  misc_feature   SA: splice acceptor site
   7115..7135    +  protein_bind   attB4: mutant version of attB; core recombination site for the Gateway® BP reaction BP Clonase™
   7203..7414    +  promoter       EF-1α core promoter: core promoter for human elongation factor EF-1α
   7415..8353    +  intron         EF-1α intron A: intron upstream of the start codon of human EF-1α
   8380..8400    +  protein_bind   attB1: mutant version of attB; core recombination site for the Gateway® BP reaction BP Clonase™
   8411..9127    +  CDS            EBFP2: EBFP2 is a basic (constitutively fluorescent) blue fluorescent protein published in 2007, derived from Aequorea victoria. It is reported to be a rapidly-maturing monomer with moderate acid sensitivity.
   9135..9159    -  protein_bind   attB2: mutant version of attB; recombination site for the Gateway® BP reaction BP Clonase™
   9163..9243    +  CDS            HBB (fragment): HBB_PONPY - Experimental evidence at transcript level: Swiss-Prot protein existence level 2. Involved in oxygen transport from the lung to the various peripheral tissues. From Pongo pygmaeus (Bornean orangutan).
   9314..9369    +  polyA_signal   β-globin poly(A) signal: rabbit β-globin polyadenylation signal (Gil and Proudfoot, 1987)
   9752..9774    -  protein_bind   lac operator (fragment): The lac repressor binds to the lac operator to inhibit transcription in E. coli. This inhibition can be relieved by adding lactose or isopropyl-β-D-thiogalactopyranoside (IPTG). lac repressor encoded by lacI
   9778..9808    -  promoter       lac promoter: promoter for the E. coli lac operon
   9823..9844    -  protein_bind   CAP binding site: CAP binding activates transcription in the presence of cAMP. E. coli catabolite activator protein
   9857..9896    -  CDS            lacI (fragment): lac repressor; lacI; The lac repressor binds to the lac operator to inhibit transcription in E. coli. This inhibition can be relieved by adding lactose or isopropyl-β-D-thiogalactopyranoside (IPTG).
  10069..10878   +  CDS            KanR: aminoglycoside phosphotransferase; aph(3')-Ia; confers resistance to kanamycin in bacteria or G418 (Geneticin®) in eukaryotes
>Addgene plasmid #103676 | LSB-hsa-miR-616-3p | depositor full sequence | sequence record 196400 | Full Sequence
AATTGAGGGGATAACGCAGGAAAGAACATGTGAGCAAAAGGCCAGCAAAAGGCCAGGAACCGTAAAAAGG
CCGCGTTGCTGGCGTTTTTCCATAGGCTCCGCCCCCCTGACGAGCATCACAAAAATCGACGCTCAAGTCA
GAGGTGGCGAAACCCGACAGGACTATAAAGATACCAGGCGTTTCCCCCTGGAAGCTCCCTCGTGCGCTCT
CCTGTTCCGACCCTGCCGCTTACCGGATACCTGTCCGCCTTTCTCCCTTCGGGAAGCGTGGCGCTTTCTC
ATAGCTCACGCTGTAGGTATCTCAGTTCGGTGTAGGTCGTTCGCTCCAAGCTGGGCTGTGTGCACGAACC
CCCCGTTCAGCCCGACCGCTGCGCCTTATCCGGTAACTATCGTCTTGAGTCCAACCCGGTAAGACACGAC
TTATCGCCACTGGCAGCAGCCACTGGTAACAGGATTAGCAGAGCGAGGTATGTAGGCGGTGCTACAGAGT
TCTTGAAGTGGTGGCCTAACTACGGCTACACTAGAAGAACAGTATTTGGTATCTGCGCTCTGCTGAAGCC
AGTTACCTTCGGAAAAAGAGTTGGTAGCTCTTGATCCGGCAAACAAACCACCGCTGGTAGCGGTGGTTTT
TTTGTTTGCAAGCAGCAGATTACGCGCAGAAAAAAAGGATCTCAAGAAGATCCTTTGATCTTTTCTACGG
GGTCTGACGCTCAGTGGAACGAAAACTCACGTTAAGGGATTTTGGTCATGAGATTATCAAAAAGGATCTT
CACCTAGATCCTTTTAAATTAAAAATGAAGTTTTAAATCAATCTAAAGTATATATGAGTAAACTTGGTCT
GACAGTTACCAATGCTTAATCAGTGAGGCACCTATCTCAGCGATCTGTCTATTTCGTTCATCCATAGTTG
CCTGACTCCCCGTCGTGTAGATAACTACGATACGGGAGGGCTTACCATCTGGCCCCAGTGCTGCAATGAT
ACCGCGAGAACCACGCTCACCGGCTCCAGATTTATCAGCAATAAACCAGCCAGCCGGAAGGGCCGAGCGC
AGAAGTGGTCCTGCAACTTTATCCGCCTCCATCCAGTCTATTAATTGTTGCCGGGAAGCTAGAGTAAGTA
GTTCGCCAGTTAATAGTTTGCGCAACGTTGTTGCCATTGCTACAGGCATCGTGGTGTCACGCTCGTCGTT
TGGTATGGCTTCATTCAGCTCCGGTTCCCAACGATCAAGGCGAGTTACATGATCCCCCATGTTGTGCAAA
AAAGCGGTTAGCTCCTTCGGTCCTCCGATCGTTGTCAGAAGTAAGTTGGCCGCAGTGTTATCACTCATGG
TTATGGCAGCACTGCATAATTCTCTTACTGTCATGCCATCCGTAAGATGCTTTTCTGTGACTGGTGAGTA
CTCAACCAAGTCATTCTGAGAATAGTGTATGCGGCGACCGAGTTGCTCTTGCCCGGCGTCAATACGGGAT
AATACCGCGCCACATAGCAGAACTTTAAAAGTGCTCATCATTGGAAAACGTTCTTCGGGGCGAAAACTCT
CAAGGATCTTACCGCTGTTGAGATCCAGTTCGATGTAACCCACTCGTGCACCCAACTGATCTTCAGCATC
TTTTACTTTCACCAGCGTTTCTGGGTGAGCAAAAACAGGAAGGCAAAATGCCGCAAAAAAGGGAATAAGG
GCGACACGGAAATGTTGAATACTCATACTCTTCCTTTTTCAATATTATTGAAGCATTTATCAGGGTTATT
GTCTCATGAGCGGATACATATTTGAATGTAGCTCCGAATTTCTCGAGGGCTTGTCGACGACGGCGGTCTC
CGTCGTCAGGATCATGAATTCGACCCGCCTGCCACCATGACCGAGTACAAGCCCACGGTGCGCCTCGCCA
CCCGCGACGACGTCCCCCGGGCCGTACGCACCCTCGCCGCCGCGTTCGCCGACTACCCCGCCACGCGCCA
CACCGTCGACCCGGACCGCCACATCGAGCGGGTCACCGAGCTGCAAGAACTCTTCCTCACGCGCGTCGGG
CTCGACATCGGCAAGGTGTGGGTCGCGGACGACGGCGCCGCGGTGGCGGTCTGGACCACGCCGGAGAGCG
TCGAAGCGGGGGCGGTGTTCGCCGAGATCGGCCCGCGCATGGCCGAGTTGAGCGGTTCCCGGCTGGCCGC
GCAGCAACAGATGGAAGGCCTCCTGGCGCCGCACCGGCCCAAGGAGCCCGCGTGGTTCCTGGCCACCGTC
GGCGTCTCGCCCGACCACCAGGGCAAGGGTCTGGGCAGCGCCGTCGTGCTCCCCGGAGTGGAGGCGGCCG
AGCGCGCCGGGGTGCCCGCCTTCCTGGAGACATCCGCGCCCCGCAACCTCCCCTTCTACGAGCGGCTCGG
CTTCACCGTCACCGCCGACGTCGAGGTGCCCGAAGGACCGCGCACCTGGTGCATGACCCGCAAGCCCGGT
GCCTGATACGCGTGAATTCACTCCTCAGGTGCAGGCTGCCTATCAGAAGGTGGTGGCTGGTGTGGCCAAT
GCCCTGGCTCACAAATACCACTGAGATCTTTTTCCCTCTGCCAAAAATTATGGGGACATCATGAAGCCCC
TTGAGCATCTGACTTCTGGCTAATAAAGGAAATTTATTTTCATTGCAATAGTGTGTTGGAATTTTTTGTG
TCTCTCACTCGGAAGGACATATGGGAGGGCAAATCATTTAAAACATCAGAATGAGTATTTGGTTTAGAGT
TTGGCAACATATGCCCATATGCTGGCTGCCATGAACAAAGGTTGGCTATAAAGAGGTCATCAGTATATGA
AACAGCCCCCTGCTGTCCATTCCTTATTCCATAGAAAAGCCTTGACTTGAGGTTAGATTTTTTTTATATT
TTGTTTTGTGTTATTTTTTTCTTTAACATCCCTAAAATTTTCCTTACATGTTTTACTAGCCAGATTTTTC
CTCCTCTCCTGACTACTCCCAGTCATAGCTGTCCCTCTTCTCTTATGGAGATCCCTCGACCTGCAGCCCA
AGCTTGAATTCTCTAGAATTACCCTGTTATCCCTATGCTTGGTTTACCGAGCTCTTATTGGTTTTCAAAC
TTCATTGACTGTGCCCAACGCGCCTGGGAGCTCACGGGGACAGCCCCCCCCCAAAGCCCCCAGGGATGTA
ATTACGTCCCTCCCCCGCTAGGGGGCAGCAGCGAGCCGCCCGGGGCTCCGCTCCGGTCCGGCGCTCCCCC
CGCATCCCCGAGCCGGCAGCGTGCGGGGACAGCCCGGGCACGGGGAAGGTGGCACGGGATCGCTTTCCTC
TGAACGCTTCTCGCTGCTCTTTGAGCCTGCAGACACCTGGGGGGATACGGGGAAAAAGCTAGGCTGAAAG
ACCGGTTCTTAGAATGACACGCGCCTGGGAGCTCACGGGGACAGCCCCCCCCCAAAGCCCCCAGGGATGT
AATTACGTCCCTCCCCCGCTAGGGGGCAGCAGCGAGCCGCCCGGGGCTCCGCTCCGGTCCGGCGCTCCCC
CCGCATCCCCGAGCCGGCAGCGTGCGGGGACAGCCCGGGCACGGGGAAGGTGGCACGGGATCGCTTTCCT
CTGAACGCTTCTCGCTGCTCTTTGAGCCTGCAGACACCTGGGGGGATACGGGGAAAAAGCTAACTTCTGA
GACGACAACTTTGTATAGAAAAGTTGGCTCCGAATTCGCCCTTGACAGCAGAGATCCAGTTTGGTTAATT
AATTGGCTCCGGTGCCCGTCAGTGGGCAGAGCGCACATCGCCCACAGTCCCCGAGAAGTTGTGGGGAGGG
GTCGGCAATTGAACCGGTGCCTAGAGAAGGTGGCGCGGGGTAAACTGGGAAAGTGATGTCGTGTACTGGC
TCCGCCTTTTTCCCGAGGGTGGGGGAGAACCGTATATAAGTGCAGTAGTCGCCGTGAACGTTCTTTTTCG
CAACGGGTTTGCCGCCAGAACACAGGTAAGTGCCGTGTGTGGTTCCCGCGGGCCTGGCCTCTTTACGGGT
TATGGCCCTTGCGTGCCTTGAATTACTTCCACCTGGCTGCAGTACGTGATTCTTGATCCCGAGCTTCGGG
TTGGAAGTGGGTGGGAGAGTTCGAGGCCTTGCGCTTAAGGAGCCCCTTCGCCTCGTGCTTGAGTTGAGGC
CTGGCCTGGGCGCTGGGGCCGCCGCGTGCGAATCTGGTGGCACCTTCGCGCCTGTCTCGCTGCTTTCGAT
AAGTCTCTAGCCATTTAAAATTTTTGATGACCTGCTGCGACGCTTTTTTTCTGGCAAGATAGTCTTGTAA
ATGCGGGCCAAGATCTGCACACTGGTATTTCGGTTTTTGGGGCCGCGGGCGGCGACGGGGCCCGTGCGTC
CCAGCGCACATGTTCGGCGAGGCGGGGCCTGCGAGCGCGGCCACCGAGAATCGGACGGGGGTAGTCTCAA
GCTGGCCGGCCTGCTCTGGTGCCTGGCCTCGCGCCGCCGTGTATCGCCCCGCCCTGGGCGGCAAGGCTGG
CCCGGTCGGCACCAGTTGCGTGAGCGGAAAGATGGCCGCTTCCCGGCCCTGCTGCAGGGAGCTCAAAATG
GAGGACGCGGCGCTCGGGAGAGCGGGCGGGTGAGTCACCCACACAAAGGAAAAGGGCCTTTCCGTCCTCA
GCCGTCGCTTCATGTGACTCCACGGAGTACCGGGCGCCGTCCAGGCACCTCGATTAGTTCTCGAGCTTTT
GGAGTACGTCGTCTTTAGGTTGGGGGGAGGGGTTTTATGCGATGGAGTTTCCCCACACTGAGTGGGTGGA
GACTGAAGTTAGGCCAGCTTGGCACTTGATGTAATTCTCCTTGGAATTTGCCCTTTTTGAGTTTGGATCT
TGGTTCATTCTCAAGCCTCAGACAGTGGTTCAAAGTTTTTTTCTTCCATTTCAGGTGTCGTGAGAAGGGC
GAATTCGACCCAAGTTTGTACAAAAAAGCAGGCTGGATCCAGGTGCCACCATGGTGAGCGAGCTGATTAA
GGAGAACATGCACATGAAGCTGTACATGGAGGGCACCGTGAACAACCACCACTTCAAGTGCACATCCGAG
GGCGAAGGCAAGCCCTACGAGGGCACCCAGACCATGAGAATCAAGGCGGTCGAGGGCGGCCCTCTCCCCT
TCGCCTTCGACATCCTGGCTACCAGCTTCATGTACGGCAGCAAAACCTTCATCAACCACACCCAGGGCAT
CCCCGACTTCTTTAAGCAGTCCTTCCCCGAGGGCTTCACATGGGAGAGAGTCACCACATACGAAGATGGG
GGCGTGCTGACCGCTACCCAGGACACCAGCCTCCAGGACGGCTGCCTCATCTACAACGTCAAGATCAGAG
GGGTGAACTTCCCATCCAACGGCCCTGTGATGCAGAAGAAAACACTCGGCTGGGAGGCCTCCACCGAGAC
ACTGTACCCCGCTGACGGCGGCCTGGAAGGCAGAGCCGACATGGCCCTGAAGCTCGTGGGCGGGGGCCAC
CTGATCTGCAACCTTAAGACCACATACAGATCCAAGAAACCCGCTAAGAACCTCAAGATGCCCGGCGTCT
ACTATGTGGACAGGAGACTGGAAAGAATCAAGGAGGCCGACAAAGAGACATACGTCGAGCAGCACGAGGT
GGCTGTGGCCAGATACTGCGACCTCCCTAGCAAACTGGGGCACAAACTTAATTGAGAATTCTACCACCCA
GCTTTCTTGTACAAAGTGGTACGTCTCAAGACCAGAGGTCTCTGCTTTACAGGCTCTGCTCAAACCCTCC
AATGACTCTGCTCAAACCCTCCAATGACTCTGCTCAAACCCTCCAATGACTCTGCTCAAACCCTCCAATG
ACTCAACCAGAAGAGACCTGTGCTTCACTCCTCAGGTGCAGGCTGCCTATCAGAAGGTGGTGGCTGGTGT
GGCCAATGCCCTGGCTCACAAATACCACTGAGATCTTTTTCCCTCTGCCAAAAATTATGGGGACATCATG
AAGCCCCTTGAGCATCTGACTTCTGGCTAATAAAGGAAATTTATTTTCATTGCAATAGTGTGTTGGAATT
TTTTGTGTCTCTCACTCGGAAGGACATATGGGAGGGCAAATCATTTAAAACATCAGAATGAGTATTTGGT
TTAGAGTTTGGCAACATATGCCCATATGCTGGCTGCCATGAACAAAGGTTGGCTATAAAGAGGTCATCAG
TATATGAAACAGCCCCCTGCTGTCCATTCCTTATTCCATAGAAAAGCCTTGACTTGAGGTTAGATTTTTT
TTATATTTTGTTTTGTGTTATTTTTTTCTTTAACATCCCTAAAATTTTCCTTACATGTTTTACTAGCCAG
ATTTTTCCTCCTCTCCTGACTACTCCCAGTCATAGCTGTCCCTCTTCTCTTATGGAGATCCCGAGCGGTG
CGTTTTTATGCTTGTAGTATTGTATAATGTTTTTAAGATCCAAGCTTCTGACCTCTTCTCTTCCTCCCAC
AGGGCCTCGAGACAATTGCATCGATGGTACCAGTGAAAGTCTGCAATGAATTCGAGTTGGCGCGCCTGTC
ATTCTAAATCTCTCTTTCAGCCTAAAGCTTTTTCCCCGTATCCCCCCAGGTGTCTGCAGGCTCAAAGAGC
AGCGAGAAGCGTTCAGAGGAAAGCGATCCCGTGCCACCTTCCCCGTGCCCGGGCTGTCCCCGCACGCTGC
CGGCTCGGGGATGCGGGGGGAGCGCCGGACCGGAGCGGAGCCCCGGGCGGCTCGCTGCTGCCCCCTAGCG
GGGGAGGGACGTAATTACATCCCTGGGGGCTTTGGGAGGGGGCTGTCCCCGTGAGCTCCCAGGCGCGCCT
GTCATTCTAAATCTCTCTTTCAGCCTAAAGCTTTTTCCCCGTATCCCCCCAGGTGTCTGCAGGCTCAAAG
AGCAGCGAGAAGCGTTCAGAGGAAAGCGATCCCGTGCCACCTTCCCCGTGCCCGGGCTGTCCCCGCACGC
TGCCGGCTCGGGGATGCGGGGGGAGCGCCGGACCGGAGCGGAGCCCCGGGCGGCTCGCTGCTGCCCCCTA
GCGGGGGAGGGACGTAATTACATCCCTGGGGGCTTTGGGGGGGGGCTGTCCCCGTGAGCTCCCAGGCGCG
CCAACTCGGTACCGTATCGATGTCGACGTTAACGCTAGTGATATCAACTTTGTATAGAAAAGTTGGCTCC
GAATTCGCCCTTGACAGCAGAGATCCAGTTTGGTTAATTAATTGGCTCCGGTGCCCGTCAGTGGGCAGAG
CGCACATCGCCCACAGTCCCCGAGAAGTTGTGGGGAGGGGTCGGCAATTGAACCGGTGCCTAGAGAAGGT
GGCGCGGGGTAAACTGGGAAAGTGATGTCGTGTACTGGCTCCGCCTTTTTCCCGAGGGTGGGGGAGAACC
GTATATAAGTGCAGTAGTCGCCGTGAACGTTCTTTTTCGCAACGGGTTTGCCGCCAGAACACAGGTAAGT
GCCGTGTGTGGTTCCCGCGGGCCTGGCCTCTTTACGGGTTATGGCCCTTGCGTGCCTTGAATTACTTCCA
CCTGGCTGCAGTACGTGATTCTTGATCCCGAGCTTCGGGTTGGAAGTGGGTGGGAGAGTTCGAGGCCTTG
CGCTTAAGGAGCCCCTTCGCCTCGTGCTTGAGTTGAGGCCTGGCCTGGGCGCTGGGGCCGCCGCGTGCGA
ATCTGGTGGCACCTTCGCGCCTGTCTCGCTGCTTTCGATAAGTCTCTAGCCATTTAAAATTTTTGATGAC
CTGCTGCGACGCTTTTTTTCTGGCAAGATAGTCTTGTAAATGCGGGCCAAGATCTGCACACTGGTATTTC
GGTTTTTGGGGCCGCGGGCGGCGACGGGGCCCGTGCGTCCCAGCGCACATGTTCGGCGAGGCGGGGCCTG
CGAGCGCGGCCACCGAGAATCGGACGGGGGTAGTCTCAAGCTGGCCGGCCTGCTCTGGTGCCTGGCCTCG
CGCCGCCGTGTATCGCCCCGCCCTGGGCGGCAAGGCTGGCCCGGTCGGCACCAGTTGCGTGAGCGGAAAG
ATGGCCGCTTCCCGGCCCTGCTGCAGGGAGCTCAAAATGGAGGACGCGGCGCTCGGGAGAGCGGGCGGGT
GAGTCACCCACACAAAGGAAAAGGGCCTTTCCGTCCTCAGCCGTCGCTTCATGTGACTCCACGGAGTACC
GGGCGCCGTCCAGGCACCTCGATTAGTTCTCGAGCTTTTGGAGTACGTCGTCTTTAGGTTGGGGGGAGGG
GTTTTATGCGATGGAGTTTCCCCACACTGAGTGGGTGGAGACTGAAGTTAGGCCAGCTTGGCACTTGATG
TAATTCTCCTTGGAATTTGCCCTTTTTGAGTTTGGATCTTGGTTCATTCTCAAGCCTCAGACAGTGGTTC
AAAGTTTTTTTCTTCCATTTCAGGTGTCGTGAGAAGGGCGAATTCGACCCAAGTTTGTACAAAAAAGCAG
GCTCGCCACCATGGTGAGCAAGGGCGAGGAGCTGTTCACCGGGGTGGTGCCCATCCTGGTCGAGCTGGAC
GGCGACGTAAACGGCCACAAGTTCAGCGTGAGGGGCGAGGGCGAGGGCGATGCCACCAACGGCAAGCTGA
CCCTGAAGTTCATCTGCACCACCGGCAAGCTGCCCGTGCCCTGGCCCACCCTCGTGACCACCCTGAGCCA
CGGCGTGCAGTGCTTCGCCCGCTACCCCGACCACATGAAGCAGCACGACTTCTTCAAGTCCGCCATGCCC
GAAGGCTACGTCCAGGAGCGCACCATCTTCTTCAAGGACGACGGCACCTACAAGACCCGCGCCGAGGTGA
AGTTCGAGGGCGACACCCTAGTGAACCGCATCGAGCTGAAGGGCGTCGACTTCAAGGAGGACGGCAACAT
CCTGGGGCACAAGCTGGAGTACAACTTCAACAGCCACAACATCTATATCATGGCCGTCAAGCAGAAGAAC
GGCATCAAGGTGAACTTCAAGATCCGCCACAACGTGGAGGACGGCAGCGTGCAGCTCGCCGACCACTACC
AGCAGAACACCCCCATCGGCGACGGCCCCGTGCTGCTGCCCGACAGCCACTACCTGAGCACCCAGTCCGT
GCTGAGCAAAGACCCCAACGAGAAGCGCGATCACATGGTCCTGCTGGAGTTCCGCACCGCCGCCGGGATC
ACTCTCGGCATGGACGAGCTGTACAAGTAATACCACCCAGCTTTCTTGTACAAAGTGGTACGCGTGAATT
CACTCCTCAGGTGCAGGCTGCCTATCAGAAGGTGGTGGCTGGTGTGGCCAATGCCCTGGCTCACAAATAC
CACTGAGATCTTTTTCCCTCTGCCAAAAATTATGGGGACATCATGAAGCCCCTTGAGCATCTGACTTCTG
GCTAATAAAGGAAATTTATTTTCATTGCAATAGTGTGTTGGAATTTTTTGTGTCTCTCACTCGGAAGGAC
ATATGGGAGGGCAAATCATTTAAAACATCAGAATGAGTATTTGGTTTAGAGTTTGGCAACATATGCCCAT
ATGCTGGCTGCCATGAACAAAGGTTGGCTATAAAGAGGTCATCAGTATATGAAACAGCCCCCTGCTGTCC
ATTCCTTATTCCATAGAAAAGCCTTGACTTGAGGTTAGATTTTTTTTATATTTTGTTTTGTGTTATTTTT
TTCTTTAACATCCCTAAAATTTTCCTTACATGTTTTACTAGCCAGATTTTTCCTCCTCTCCTGACTACTC
CCAGTCATAGCTGTCCCTCTTCTCTTATGGAGATCCCTCGACCTGCAGCCCAAGCTTGGCGTAATCATGG
TCATAGCTGTTTCCTGTGTGAAATTGTTATCCGCTCACAATTCCACACAACATACGAGCCGGAAGCATAA
AGTGTAAAGCCTGGGGTGCCTAATGAGTGAGCTAACTCACATTAATTGCGTTGCGCTCACTGCCCGCTTT
CCAGTCGGGAAACCTGTCGTGCCAGCGGATCGACAGTACTAAGCTTGGTCTAATACCCAATCTCTCGTCT
TATCCAGATGTTTTATACGCCTCTGGCCCGTGTCTCAAAATCTCTGATGTTACATTGCACAAGATAAAAT
AATATCATCATGAACAATAAAACTGTCTGCTTACATAAACAGTAATACAAGGGGTGTTATGAGCCATATT
CAACGGGAAACGTCGAGGCCGCGATTAAATTCCAACATGGATGCTGATTTATATGGGTATAAATGGGCTC
GCGATAATGTCGGGCAATCAGGTGCGACAATCTATCGCTTGTATGGGAAGCCCGATGCGCCAGAGTTGTT
TCTGAAACATGGCAAAGGTAGCGTTGCCAATGATGTTACAGATGAGATGGTCAGACTAAACTGGCTGACG
GAATTTATGCCTCTTCCGACCATCAAGCATTTTATCCGTACTCCTGATGATGCATGGTTACTCACCACTG
CGATCCCCGGAAAAACAGCATTCCAGGTATTAGAAGAATATCCTGATTCAGGTGAAAATATTGTTGATGC
GCTGGCAGTGTTCCTGCGCCGGTTGCATTCGATTCCTGTTTGTAATTGTCCTTTTAACAGCGATCGCGTA
TTTCGTCTCGCTCAGGCGCAATCACGAATGAATAACGGTTTGGTTGATGCGAGTGATTTTGATGACGAGC
GTAATGGCTGGCCTGTTGAACAAGTCTGGAAAGAAATGCATAAACTTTTGCCATTCTCACCGGATTCAGT
CGTCACTCATGGTGATTTCTCACTTGATAACCTTATTTTTGACGAGGGGAAATTAATAGGTTGTATTGAT
GTTGGACGAGTCGGAATCGCAGACCGATACCAGGATCTTGCCATCCTATGGAACTGCCTCGGTGAGTTTT
CTCCTTCATTACAGAAACGGCTTTTTCAAAAATATGGTATTGATAATCCTGATATGAATAAATTGCAGTT
TCATTTGATGCTCGATGAGTTTTTCTAATCAGAATTGGTTAATTGGTTGTAACACTGGCAGAGCATTACG
CTGACTTGACGGGACGGCGCAAGCTCATGACCAAAATCCCTTAACGTGAGTTACGCGTCGTTCCACTGAG
CGTCAGAGGTATCACTAGTATTACAGAGGTAAGTTATAACAGTCGCCTAACCC
