>Addgene plasmid #103676 | LSB-hsa-miR-616-3p | depositor partial sequence | sequence record 196401 | hsa-miR-616-3p target
CTGCTCAAACCCTCCAATGACT
